Addgene plasmid #168829: pEntry_MERS-CoV-ORF4b
Purpose: Gateway-compatible Entry vector
Depositing lab: Pascal Falter-Braun. Depositing organization: Helmholtz Munich. Publication: A resource of human coronavirus protein-coding sequences in a flexible, multipurpose Gateway Entry clone collection. Weller B, Lin CW, Pogoutse O, Sauer M, Marin-de la Rosa N, Strobel A, Young V, Knapp JJ, Rayhan A, Falter C, Kim DK, Roth FP, Falter-Braun P. G3 (Bethesda). 2023 Jul 5;13(7):jkad105. doi: 10.1093/g3journal/jkad105. PubMed 37267226.
Backbone
  Vector backbone: pENTR223.1*SfiI
  Backbone size w/o insert (bp): 2800
  Vector type: Gateway-compatible Entry vector
Growth in bacteria
  Bacterial resistance: Spectinomycin, 50 μg/mL
  Growth temperature: 37°C
  Growth strain: DH5alpha
  Copy number: High Copy
Gene/Insert
  Gene/Insert name: MERS-CoV-ORF4b (alt name: ORF4b)
  Species: Other
  Insert size (bp): 741
  Entrez Gene: orf4b (a.k.a. G128_gp05)
  Cloning method: Restriction Enzyme; 5′ cloning site SfiI (unknown if destroyed); 3′ cloning site SfiI (unknown if destroyed)
  Sequencing primers: 5′ M13 uni (-21); 3′ M13 rev (-29)
Resource information
  A portion of this plasmid was derived from a plasmid made by: Synthesized by Twist Bioscience
Terms and licenses: Academic/Nonprofit Terms; Industry Terms: Not Available to Industry
Depositor comments: 5'-linker: SfiI-BamHI-ATG-BamHI (GGCCGTCAaggccaggatccatgggatcc), 3'-linker: PacI-TAA-AsiSI-SfiI (cttaatTAAgacgcgatcgcggcctcatGGGCC).
How to cite: pEntry_MERS-CoV-ORF4b was a gift from Pascal Falter-Braun (Addgene plasmid # 168829 ; http://n2t.net/addgene:168829 ; RRID:Addgene_168829)
