[The description below was written by a language model from this plasmid's Addgene catalogue record and pLannotate feature annotations shown in this document.]
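Description:
pEntry_MERS-CoV-ORF4b is a Gateway-compatible Entry clone built on the pENTR223.1 backbone (SfiI-cloning variant), about 3.6 kb in total. It is maintained in E. coli at high copy from a ColE1/pUC-type origin and is selected with spectinomycin through the aadA (SmR) aminoglycoside adenylyltransferase gene. Upstream of that gene lie a fragment of the class 1 integron Pc promoter and a remnant of a gentamicin resistance gene. The two feature tables supplied describe the same circular sequence, differing only in where numbering starts.

The payload is the ORF4b coding sequence of Middle East respiratory syndrome coronavirus, a synthesized insert of roughly 740 bp placed between SfiI sites and flanked by attL1 and attL2. These sites allow an LR Clonase reaction to move the ORF in a defined orientation into any attR-containing Destination vector. According to the depositor, the 5′ linker carries BamHI sites around an ATG and the 3′ linker carries PacI and AsiSI sites around a TAA stop codon; these presumably allow the start and stop context to be altered, though the record does not spell this out. rrnB T1 and T2 terminators sit upstream of attL1, shielding the insert from read-through transcription. A T7 promoter lies beyond attL2, oriented back toward the insert, so it reads the antisense strand. Short lacI and lacZα fragments are backbone remnants. There is no promoter for expressing the protein from the Entry clone itself.

ORF4b is annotated as an accessory protein that antagonizes host innate immunity by blocking the IKBKE–MAVS interaction, which suppresses interferon-β production, and by binding KPNA4, which prevents NF-κB nuclear import. The plasmid belongs to a collection of human coronavirus ORF Entry clones and serves as a source for shuttling ORF4b into expression or interaction-assay vectors.
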