Features (pLannotate 1.2.2; 12 found; start..end, strand, type, name):
    405..497     +  CDS            lacI (fragment): lac repressor; lacI; The lac repressor binds to the lac operator to inhibit transcription in E. coli. This inhibition can be relieved by adding lactose or isopropyl-β-D-thiogalactopyranoside (IPTG).
    552..579     -  terminator     rrnB T2 terminator: transcription terminator T2 from the E. coli rrnB gene
    711..754     +  terminator     rrnB T1 terminator: Escherichia coli rrnB; transcription terminator T1 from the E. coli rrnB gene
    801..837     -  CDS            lacZα (fragment): LacZα fragment of β-galactosidase; lacZ fragment
    853..949     +  protein_bind   attL1: mutant version of attL; recombination site for the Gateway® LR reaction LR Clonase™
    982..1716    +  CDS            ORF4b: ORF4B_MERS1 - Experimental evidence at protein level: Swiss-Prot protein existence level 1. Plays a role in the inhibition of host innate immunity by inhibiting the interaction between host IKBKE and MAVS. In turn, this inhibition prevents the production of host interferon beta. Additionally, inhibits host NF-kappa-B by interacting with host KPNA4 and thereby preventing the translocation of the NF-kappa-B complex into the nucleus by this importin (PubMed:29370303). From Middle East respiratory syndrome-related coronavirus (isolate United Kingdom/H123990006/2012) (MERS-CoV) (Betacoronavirus Eng
   1748..1846    -  protein_bind   attL2: mutant version of attL; recombination site for the Gateway® LR reaction LR Clonase™
   1864..1882    -  promoter       T7 promoter: promoter for bacteriophage T7 RNA polymerase
   2072..2095    +  promoter       Pc promoter (fragment): intI1 (promoter lies within the coding sequence); class 1 integron promoter
   2271..2327    +  CDS            GmR (fragment): gentamycin acetyltransferase; aacC1; confers resistance to gentamycin
   2334..3125    +  CDS            SmR: aminoglycoside adenylyltransferase (Murphy, 1985); aadA; confers resistance to spectinomycin and streptomycin
   3218..222     +  rep_origin     ori (across the origin): high-copy-number ColE1/pMB1/pBR322/pUC origin of replication
>Addgene plasmid #168829 | pEntry_MERS-CoV-ORF4b | addgene full sequence | sequence record 479270 | Addgene NGS Result
GAACTGAGATACCTACAGCGTGAGCTATGAGAAAGCGCCACGCTTCCCGAAGGGAGAAAGGCGGACAGGT
ATCCGGTAAGCGGCAGGGTCGGAACAGGAGAGCGCACGAGGGAGCTTCCAGGGGGAAACGCCTGGTATCT
TTATAGTCCTGTCGGGTTTCGCCACCTCTGACTTGAGCGTCGATTTTTGTGATGCTCGTCAGGGGGGCGG
AGCCTATGGAAAAACGCCAGCAACGCGGCCTTTTTACGGTTCCTGGCCTTTTGCTGGCCTTTTGCTCACA
TGTTCTTTCCTGCGTTATCCCCTGATTCTGTGGATAACCGTATTACCGCCTTTGAGTGAGCTGATACCGC
TCGCCGCAGCCGAACGACCGAGCGCAGCGAGTCAGTGAGCGAGGAAGCGGAAGAGCGCCCAATACGCAAA
CCGCCTCTCCCCGCGCGTTGGCCGATTCATTAATGCAGCTGGCACGACAGGTTTCCCGACTGGAAAGCGG
GCAGTGAGCGCAACGCAATTAATACGCGTACCGCTAGCCAGGAAGAGTTTGTAGAAACGCAAAAAGGCCA
TCCGTCAGGATGGCCTTCTGCTTAGTTTGATGCCTGGCAGTTTATGGCGGGCGTCCTGCCCGCCACCCTC
CGGGCCGTTGCTTCACAACGTTCAAATCCGCTCCCGGCGGATTTGTCCTACTCAGGAGAGCGTTCACCGA
CAAACAACAGATAAAACGAAAGGCCCAGTCTTCCGACTGAGCCTTTCGTTTTATTTGATGCCTGGCAGTT
CCCTACTCTCGCGTTAACGCTAGCATGGATGTTTTCCCAGTCACGACGTTGTAAAACGACGGCCAGTCTT
AAGCTCGGGCCCCAAATAATGATTTTATTTTGACTGATAGTGACCTGTTCGTTGCAACAAATTGATGAGC
AATGCTTTTTTATAATGCCAACTTTGTACAAAAAAGCAGAAGGGCCGTCAAGGCCAGGATCCATGGGATC
CGAGGAATCCCTGATGGATGTTCCCTCTACCTCCGGCACTCAAGTTTATTCGCGCAAAGCGAGGAAGAGG
AGCCATTCTCCAACTAAGAAACTGCGCTACGTTAAGCGTAGATTTTCTCTTCTGCGCCATGAAGACCTTA
GTGTTATTGTCCAACCAACACACTATGTCAGGGTTACATTTTCAGACCCCAACATGTGGTATCTACGTTC
GGGTCATCATTTACACTCAGTTCACAATTGGCTTAAACCTTATGGCGGCCAACCTGTTTCTGAGTACCAT
ATTACTCTAGCTTTGCTAAATCTCACTGATGAAGATTTAGCTAGAGATTTTTCACCCATTGCGCTCTTTT
TGCGCAATGTCAGATTTGAGCTACATGAGTTCGCCTTGCTGCGCAAAACTCTTGTTCTTAATGCATCAGA
GATCTACTGTGCTAACATACATAGATTTAAGCCTGTGTATAGAGTTAACACGGCAATCCCTACTATTAAG
GATTGGCTTCTCGTTCAGGGATTTTCCCTTTACCATAGTGGCCTCCCTTTACATATGTCAATCTCTAAAT
TGCATGCACTGGATGATGTTACTCGCAATTACATCATTACAATGCCATGCTTTAGAACTTACCCTCAACA
AATGTTTGTTACTCCTTTGGCCGTAGATGTTGTCTCCATACGGTCTTCCAATCAGGGTAATAAACAAATT
GTTCATTCTTATCCCATTTTACATCATCCAGGATTTCTTAATTAAGACGCGATCGCGGCCTCATGGGCCC
AGCTTTCTTGTACAAAGTTGGCATTATAAAAAATAATTGCTCATCAATTTGTTGCAACGAACAGGTCACT
ATCAGTCAAAATAAAATCATTATTTGCCATCCAGCTGATATCCCCTATAGTGAGTCGTATTACATGGTCA
TAGCTGTTTCCTGGCAGCTCTGGCCCGTGTCTCAAAATCTCTGATGTTACATTGCACAAGATAAAAATAT
ATCATCATGCCTCCTCTAGACCAGCCAGGACAGAAATGCCTCGACTTCGCTGCTACCCAAGGTTGCCGGG
TGACGCACACCGTGGAAACGGATGAAGGCACGAACCCAGTGGACATAAGCCTGTTCGGTTCGTAAGCTGT
AATGCAAGTAGCGTATGCGCTCACGCAACTGGTCCAGAACCTTGACCGAACGCAGCGGTGGTAACGGCGC
AGTGGCGGTTTTCATGGCTTGTTATGACTGTTTTTTTGGGGTACAGTCTATGCCTCGGGCATCCAAGCAG
CAAGCGCGTTACGCCGTGGGTCGATGTTTGATGTTATGGAGCAGCAACGATGTTACGCAGCAGGGCAGTC
GCCCTAAAACAAAGTTAAACATTATGAGGGAAGCGGTGATCGCCGAAGTATCGACTCAACTATCAGAGGT
AGTTGGCGTCATCGAGCGCCATCTCGAACCGACGTTGCTGGCCGTACATTTGTACGGCTCCGCAGTGGAT
GGCGGCCTGAAGCCACACAGTGATATTGATTTGCTGGTTACGGTGACCGTAAGGCTTGATGAAACAACGC
GGCGAGCTTTGATCAACGACCTTTTGGAAACTTCGGCTTCCCCTGGAGAGAGCGAGATTCTCCGCGCTGT
AGAAGTCACCATTGTTGTGCACGACGACATCATTCCGTGGCGTTATCCAGCTAAGCGCGAACTGCAATTT
GGAGAATGGCAGCGCAATGACATTCTTGCAGGTATCTTCGAGCCAGCCACGATCGACATTGATCTGGCTA
TCTTGCTGACAAAAGCAAGAGAACATAGCGTTGCCTTGGTAGGTCCAGCGGCGGAGGAACTCTTTGATCC
GGTTCCTGAACAGGATCTATTTGAGGCGCTAAATGAAACCTTAACGCTATGGAACTCGCCGCCCGACTGG
GCTGGCGATGAGCGAAATGTAGTGCTTACGTTGTCCCGCATTTGGTACAGCGCAGTAACCGGCAAAATCG
CGCCGAAGGATGTCGCTGCCGACTGGGCAATGGAGCGCCTGCCGGCCCAGTATCAGCCCGTCATACTTGA
AGCTAGACAGGCTTATCTTGGACAAGAAGAAGATCGCTTGGCCTCGCGCGCAGATCAGTTGGAAGAATTT
GTCCACTACGTGAAAGGCGAGATCACCAAGGTAGTCGGCAAATAACCCTCGAGCCACCCATGACCAAAAT
CCCTTAACGTGAGTTACGCGTCGTTCCACTGAGCGTCAGACCCCGTAGAAAAGATCAAAGGATCTTCTTG
AGATCCTTTTTTTCTGCGCGTAATCTGCTGCTTGCAAACAAAAAAACCACCGCTACCAGCGGTGGTTTGT
TTGCCGGATCAAGAGCTACCAACTCTTTTTCCGAAGGTAACTGGCTTCAGCAGAGCGCAGATACCAAATA
CTGTTCTTCTAGTGTAGCCGTAGTTAGGCCACCACTTCAAGAACTCTGTAGCACCGCCTACATACCTCGC
TCTGCTAATCCTGTTACCAGTGGCTGCTGCCAGTGGCGATAAGTCGTGTCTTACCGGGTTGGACTCAAGA
CGATAGTTACCGGATAAGGCGCAGCGGTCGGGCTGAACGGGGGGTTCGTGCACACAGCCCAGCTTGGAGC
GAACGACCTACACC
