Features (pLannotate 1.2.2; 12 found; start..end, strand, type, name):
    717..809     +  CDS            lacI (fragment): lac repressor; lacI; The lac repressor binds to the lac operator to inhibit transcription in E. coli. This inhibition can be relieved by adding lactose or isopropyl-β-D-thiogalactopyranoside (IPTG).
    864..891     -  terminator     rrnB T2 terminator: transcription terminator T2 from the E. coli rrnB gene
   1023..1066    +  terminator     rrnB T1 terminator: Escherichia coli rrnB; transcription terminator T1 from the E. coli rrnB gene
   1113..1149    -  CDS            lacZα (fragment): LacZα fragment of β-galactosidase; lacZ fragment
   1165..1261    +  protein_bind   attL1: mutant version of attL; recombination site for the Gateway® LR reaction LR Clonase™
   1294..2028    +  CDS            ORF4b: ORF4B_MERS1 - Experimental evidence at protein level: Swiss-Prot protein existence level 1. Plays a role in the inhibition of host innate immunity by inhibiting the interaction between host IKBKE and MAVS. In turn, this inhibition prevents the production of host interferon beta. Additionally, inhibits host NF-kappa-B by interacting with host KPNA4 and thereby preventing the translocation of the NF-kappa-B complex into the nucleus by this importin (PubMed:29370303). From Middle East respiratory syndrome-related coronavirus (isolate United Kingdom/H123990006/2012) (MERS-CoV) (Betacoronavirus Eng
   2060..2158    -  protein_bind   attL2: mutant version of attL; recombination site for the Gateway® LR reaction LR Clonase™
   2176..2194    -  promoter       T7 promoter: promoter for bacteriophage T7 RNA polymerase
   2384..2407    +  promoter       Pc promoter (fragment): intI1 (promoter lies within the coding sequence); class 1 integron promoter
   2583..2639    +  CDS            GmR (fragment): gentamycin acetyltransferase; aacC1; confers resistance to gentamycin
   2646..3437    +  CDS            SmR: aminoglycoside adenylyltransferase (Murphy, 1985); aadA; confers resistance to spectinomycin and streptomycin
   3530..534     +  rep_origin     ori (across the origin): high-copy-number ColE1/pMB1/pBR322/pUC origin of replication
>Addgene plasmid #168829 | pEntry_MERS-CoV-ORF4b | analyzer sequence | sequence record 327221
CTACCAGCGGTGGTTTGTTTGCCGGATCAAGAGCTACCAACTCTTTTTCCGAAGGTAACTGGCTTCAGCA
GAGCGCAGATACCAAATACTGTCCTTCTAGTGTAGCCGTAGTTAGGCCACCACTTCAAGAACTCTGTAGC
ACCGCCTACATACCTCGCTCTGCTAATCCTGTTACCAGTGGCTGCTGCCAGTGGCGATAAGTCGTGTCTT
ACCGGGTTGGACTCAAGACGATAGTTACCGGATAAGGCGCAGCGGTCGGGCTGAACGGGGGGTTCGTGCA
CACAGCCCAGCTTGGAGCGAACGACCTACACCGAACTGAGATACCTACAGCGTGAGCATTGAGAAAGCGC
CACGCTTCCCGAAGGGAGAAAGGCGGACAGGTATCCGGTAAGCGGCAGGGTCGGAACAGGAGAGCGCACG
AGGGAGCTTCCAGGGGGAAACGCCTGGTATCTTTATAGTCCTGTCGGGTTTCGCCACCTCTGACTTGAGC
GTCGATTTTTGTGATGCTCGTCAGGGGGGCGGAGCCTATGGAAAAACGCCAGCAACGCGGCCTTTTTACG
GTTCCTGGCCTTTTGCTGGCCTTTTGCTCACATGTTCTTTCCTGCGTTATCCCCTGATTCTGTGGATAAC
CGTATTACCGCCTTTGAGTGAGCTGATACCGCTCGCCGCAGCCGAACGACCGAGCGCAGCGAGTCAGTGA
GCGAGGAAGCGGAAGAGCGCCCAATACGCAAACCGCCTCTCCCCGCGCGTTGGCCGATTCATTAATGCAG
CTGGCACGACAGGTTTCCCGACTGGAAAGCGGGCAGTGAGCGCAACGCAATTAATACGCGTACCGCTAGC
CAGGAAGAGTTTGTAGAAACGCAAAAAGGCCATCCGTCAGGATGGCCTTCTGCTTAGTTTGATGCCTGGC
AGTTTATGGCGGGCGTCCTGCCCGCCACCCTCCGGGCCGTTGCTTCACAACGTTCAAATCCGCTCCCGGC
GGATTTGTCCTACTCAGGAGAGCGTTCACCGACAAACAACAGATAAAACGAAAGGCCCAGTCTTCCGACT
GAGCCTTTCGTTTTATTTGATGCCTGGCAGTTCCCTACTCTCGCGTTAACGCTAGCATGGATGTTTTCCC
AGTCACGACGTTGTAAAACGACGGCCAGTCTTAAGCTCGGGCCCCAAATAATGATTTTATTTTGACTGAT
AGTGACCTGTTCGTTGCAACAAATTGATGAGCAATGCTTTTTTATAATGCCAACTTTGTACAAAAAAGCA
GAAGGGCCGTCAAGGCCAGGATCCATGGGATCCGAGGAATCCCTGATGGATGTTCCCTCTACCTCCGGCA
CTCAAGTTTATTCGCGCAAAGCGAGGAAGAGGAGCCATTCTCCAACTAAGAAACTGCGCTACGTTAAGCG
TAGATTTTCTCTTCTGCGCCATGAAGACCTTAGTGTTATTGTCCAACCAACACACTATGTCAGGGTTACA
TTTTCAGACCCCAACATGTGGTATCTACGTTCGGGTCATCATTTACACTCAGTTCACAATTGGCTTAAAC
CTTATGGCGGCCAACCTGTTTCTGAGTACCATATTACTCTAGCTTTGCTAAATCTCACTGATGAAGATTT
AGCTAGAGATTTTTCACCCATTGCGCTCTTTTTGCGCAATGTCAGATTTGAGCTACATGAGTTCGCCTTG
CTGCGCAAAACTCTTGTTCTTAATGCATCAGAGATCTACTGTGCTAACATACATAGATTTAAGCCTGTGT
ATAGAGTTAACACGGCAATCCCTACTATTAAGGATTGGCTTCTCGTTCAGGGATTTTCCCTTTACCATAG
TGGCCTCCCTTTACATATGTCAATCTCTAAATTGCATGCACTGGATGATGTTACTCGCAATTACATCATT
ACAATGCCATGCTTTAGAACTTACCCTCAACAAATGTTTGTTACTCCTTTGGCCGTAGATGTTGTCTCCA
TACGGTCTTCCAATCAGGGTAATAAACAAATTGTTCATTCTTATCCCATTTTACATCATCCAGGATTTCT
TAATTAAGACGCGATCGCGGCCTCATGGGCCCAGCTTTCTTGTACAAAGTTGGCATTATAAAAAATAATT
GCTCATCAATTTGTTGCAACGAACAGGTCACTATCAGTCAAAATAAAATCATTATTTGCCATCCAGCTGA
TATCCCCTATAGTGAGTCGTATTACATGGTCATAGCTGTTTCCTGGCAGCTCTGGCCCGTGTCTCAAAAT
CTCTGATGTTACATTGCACAAGATAAAAATATATCATCATGCCTCCTCTAGACCAGCCAGGACAGAAATG
CCTCGACTTCGCTGCTGCCCAAGGTTGCCGGGTGACGCACACCGTGGAAACGGATGAAGGCACGAACCCA
GTGGACATAAGCCTGTTCGGTTCGTAAGCTGTAATGCAAGTAGCGTATGCGCTCACGCAACTGGTCCAGA
ACCTTGACCGAACGCAGCGGTGGTAACGGCGCAGTGGCGGTTTTCATGGCTTGTTATGACTGTTTTTTTG
GGGTACAGTCTATGCCTCGGGCATCCAAGCAGCAAGCGCGTTACGCCGTGGGTCGATGTTTGATGTTATG
GAGCAGCAACGATGTTACGCAGCAGGGCAGTCGCCCTAAAACAAAGTTAAACATCATGAGGGAAGCGGTG
ATCGCCGAAGTATCGACTCAACTATCAGAGGTAGTTGGCGTCATCGAGCGCCATCTCGAACCGACGTTGC
TGGCCGTACATTTGTACGGCTCCGCAGTGGATGGCGGCCTGAAGCCACACAGTGATATTGATTTGCTGGT
TACGGTGACCGTAAGGCTTGATGAAACAACGCGGCGAGCTTTGATCAACGACCTTTTGGAAACTTCGGCT
TCCCCTGGAGAGAGCGAGATTCTCCGCGCTGTAGAAGTCACCATTGTTGTGCACGACGACATCATTCCGT
GGCGTTATCCAGCTAAGCGCGAACTGCAATTTGGAGAATGGCAGCGCAATGACATTCTTGCAGGTATCTT
CGAGCCAGCCACGATCGACATTGATCTGGCTATCTTGCTGACAAAAGCAAGAGAACATAGCGTTGCCTTG
GTAGGTCCAGCGGCGGAGGAACTCTTTGATCCGGTTCCTGAACAGGATCTATTTGAGGCGCTAAATGAAA
CCTTAACGCTATGGAACTCGCCGCCCGACTGGGCTGGCGATGAGCGAAATGTAGTGCTTACGTTGTCCCG
CATTTGGTACAGCGCAGTAACCGGCAAAATCGCGCCGAAGGATGTCGCTGCCGACTGGGCAATGGAGCGC
CTGCCGGCCCAGTATCAGCCCGTCATACTTGAAGCTAGACAGGCTTATCTTGGACAAGAAGAAGATCGCT
TGGCCTCGCGCGCAGATCAGTTGGAAGAATTTGTCCACTACGTGAAAGGCGAGATCACCAAGGTAGTCGG
CAAATAACCCTCGAGCCACCCATGACCAAAATCCCTTAACGTGAGTTACGCGTCGTTCCACTGAGCGTCA
GACCCCGTAGAAAAGATCAAAGGATCTTCTTGAGATCCTTTTTTTCTGCGCGTAATCTGCTGCTTGCAAA
CAAAAAAACCACCG
