>Addgene plasmid #168829 | pEntry_MERS-CoV-ORF4b | depositor partial sequence | sequence record 327222 | gene-specific Insert sequence
GAGGAATCCCTGATGGATGTTCCCTCTACCTCCGGCACTCAAGTTTATTCGCGCAAAGCGAGGAAGAGGA
GCCATTCTCCAACTAAGAAACTGCGCTACGTTAAGCGTAGATTTTCTCTTCTGCGCCATGAAGACCTTAG
TGTTATTGTCCAACCAACACACTATGTCAGGGTTACATTTTCAGACCCCAACATGTGGTATCTACGTTCG
GGTCATCATTTACACTCAGTTCACAATTGGCTTAAACCTTATGGCGGCCAACCTGTTTCTGAGTACCATA
TTACTCTAGCTTTGCTAAATCTCACTGATGAAGATTTAGCTAGAGATTTTTCACCCATTGCGCTCTTTTT
GCGCAATGTCAGATTTGAGCTACATGAGTTCGCCTTGCTGCGCAAAACTCTTGTTCTTAATGCATCAGAG
ATCTACTGTGCTAACATACATAGATTTAAGCCTGTGTATAGAGTTAACACGGCAATCCCTACTATTAAGG
ATTGGCTTCTCGTTCAGGGATTTTCCCTTTACCATAGTGGCCTCCCTTTACATATGTCAATCTCTAAATT
GCATGCACTGGATGATGTTACTCGCAATTACATCATTACAATGCCATGCTTTAGAACTTACCCTCAACAA
ATGTTTGTTACTCCTTTGGCCGTAGATGTTGTCTCCATACGGTCTTCCAATCAGGGTAATAAACAAATTG
TTCATTCTTATCCCATTTTACATCATCCAGGATTT
